Addgene plasmid #71223: pSGE_768_Nhe2-EcR_dCP
Purpose: Luciferase reporter
Depositing lab: Alexander Stark. Depositing organization: Research Institute of Molecular Pathology (IMP). Publication: Transcriptional regulators form diverse groups with context-dependent regulatory functions. Stampfel G, Kazmar T, Frank O, Wienerroither S, Reiter F, Stark A. Nature. 2015 Nov 9. doi: 10.1038/nature15545. PubMed 26550828.
Backbone
  Vector backbone: unknown
  Vector type: Insect Expression, Luciferase
Growth in bacteria
  Bacterial resistance: Ampicillin, 100 μg/mL
  Growth temperature: 37°C
  Growth strain: DH5alpha
  Copy number: High Copy
Gene/Insert
  Gene/Insert name: 768_Nhe2-EcR_dCP
  Species: D. melanogaster (fly)
  Promoter: DSCP Drosophila synthetic core promoter
  Tag / fusion protein: luciferase (C terminal on backbone)
  Cloning method: Gateway Cloning
  Sequencing primers: 5′ RVprimer3; 3′ LucNRev
Terms and licenses: Academic/Nonprofit Terms; Industry Terms: Not Available to Industry
How to cite: pSGE_768_Nhe2-EcR_dCP was a gift from Alexander Stark (Addgene plasmid # 71223 ; http://n2t.net/addgene:71223 ; RRID:Addgene_71223)
