[The description below was written by a language model from this plasmid's Addgene catalogue record.]
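Description:
pSGE_768_Nhe2-EcR_dCP is a luciferase reporter plasmid intended for expression in insect (Drosophila) cells. The backbone is recorded as unknown, so the origin of replication and other vector components are not stated. The record does indicate that the plasmid is maintained at high copy number in standard E. coli cloning strains and is selected with ampicillin.

The insert, named 768_Nhe2-EcR_dCP, is a D. melanogaster-derived sequence that was introduced by Gateway recombination cloning. It sits in a reporter unit driven by the DSCP, the Drosophila synthetic core promoter, a minimal promoter that combines several core promoter motifs and has low basal activity but responds well to nearby regulatory input. The luciferase coding sequence is supplied by the backbone downstream of the cloning site. The sequencing primers listed, one reading in from the upstream vector region and one reading back from the start of luciferase, fit an insert positioned just upstream of the reporter gene. The name suggests a genomic fragment associated with the Nhe2 and EcR loci, but the record does not define the fragment's exact nature, coordinates or size, nor does it explain the "dCP" suffix.

In this arrangement, luciferase output serves as a quantitative readout of how the cloned Drosophila sequence, together with the core promoter, drives transcription in transfected insect cells. The associated work concerns the context-dependent regulatory functions of transcriptional regulators, so the plasmid is presumably one of a set of reporters providing different regulatory contexts for such assays. No feature table was provided, so additional elements cannot be confirmed.
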