>Addgene plasmid #71223 | pSGE_768_Nhe2-EcR_dCP | addgene partial sequence | sequence record 129483 | RVprimer3 5'-CTAGCAAAATAGGCTGTCCC-3'
GAACATTTCTCTATCGATAGGTACCACAAGTTTGTACAAAAAAGCAGGCTTCGTTTTCACGGAGTACTGT
CCTCCGAGTGTCAACACTCTGTAATCCGGAGTACTGTCCTCCGAGAAATTAAAACACCAAATTGAATTTG
TGGAAGGCCTAGGCCACTGGTTAGAACAATTGAATATGGAGACGGAAAAATGCATGAGGCATCATCCTAA
ATTGACTACCAATTTTATATAATGAGATGGGCGACACTCATTCCAGCAGATAGCGAATACCAACGGATGC
AATTGCTCAAGTCGGGACAATTACTGAATCCGACCGGAGTACTGTCCTCCGAGAGAGATTTATCAGCATC
TCGAAAATTACACTCGATGTACACACCAATTGCTCAATTGGGAGTCTTTAGTCATTCCGCACTCGACAGA
TAAGCTTTCGCTACTGCTGCTAATAAAATTTCGCCAATAATGCAAATCAGATCTTATCGCAGGCCAACTG
GGACCCAGCTTTCTTGTACAAAGTGGTAGATCTGCGATCGAGCTCGCCCGGGGATCGAGCGCAGCGGTAT
AAAAGGGCGCGGGGTGGCTGAGAGCATCAGTTGTGAATGAATGTTCGAGCCGAGCAGACGTGCCGCTGCC
TTCGTTAATATCCTTTGAATAAGCCAACTTTGAATCACAAGACGCATACCAAACGGCATTCCGGTACTGT
TGGTAAAGCCACCATGGAAGACGCCAAAAACATAAAGAAAGGCCCGGCGCCATTCTATCCGCTGGAAGAT
GGAACCGCTGGAGAGCAACTGCATAAGGCTATGAAGAGATACGCCCTGGTTCCTGGAACAATTGCTTTTA
CAGATGCACATATCGAGGTGGACATCACTTACGCTGAGTACTTCGAAATGTCCGTTCGGTTGGCAGAAGC
TATGAAACGATATGGGCTGAATACAAATCACAGAATCGTCGTATGCAGTGAAAACTCTCTTCAATTCTTT
ATGCCGGTGTTGGGCGCGTTATTTATCGGAGTTGCAGTTGCGCCCGCGAACGACATTTATAATGAACGTG
AATTGCTCAACAGTATGGGCATTTCGCAGCCTACCGTGGTGTTCGTTTCCAAAAAGGGGTTGCAAAAAAT
TTTGAACGTGC
