>Addgene plasmid #71223 | pSGE_768_Nhe2-EcR_dCP | addgene partial sequence | sequence record 129484 | LucNRev 5'-CCTTATGCAGTTGCTCTCC-3'
GAATGGCGCCGGGCCTTTCTTTATGTTTTTGGCGTCTTCCATGGTGGCTTTACCAACAGTACCGGAATGC
CGTTTGGTATGCGTCTTGTGATTCAAAGTTGGCTTATTCAAAGGATATTAACGAAGGCAGCGGCACGTCT
GCTCGGCTCGAACATTCATTCACAACTGATGCTCTCAGCCACCCCGCGCCCTTTTATACCGCTGCGCTCG
ATCCCCGGGCGAGCTCGATCGCAGATCTACCACTTTGTACAAGAAAGCTGGGTCCCAGTTGGCCTGCGAT
AAGATCTGATTTGCATTATTGGCGAAATTTTATTAGCAGCAGTAGCGAAAGCTTATCTGTCGAGTGCGGA
ATGACTAAAGACTCCCAATTGAGCAATTGGTGTGTACATCGAGTGTAATTTTCGAGATGCTGATAAATCT
CTCTCGGAGGACAGTACTCCGGTCGGATTCAGTAATTGTCCCGACTTGAGCAATTGCATCCGTTGGTATT
CGCTATCTGCTGGAATGAGTGTCGCCCATCTCATTATATAAAATTGGTAGTCAATTTAGGATGATGCCTC
ATGCATTTTTCCGTCTCCATATTCAATTGTTCTAACCAGTGGCCTAGGCCTTCCACAAATTCAATTTGGT
GTTTTAATTTCTCGGAGGACAGTACTCCGGATTACAGAGTGTTGACACTCGGAGGACAGTACTCCGTGAA
AACGAAGCCTGCTTTTTTGTACAAACTTGTGGTACCTATCGATAGAGAAATGTTCTGGCACCTGCACTTG
CACTGGGGACAGCCTATTTTGCTAGTTTGTTTTGTTTCGTTTTGTTTTGATGGAGAGCGTATGTTAGTAC
TATCGATTCACACAAAAAACCAACACACAGATGTAATGAAAATAAAGATATTTTATTGCGGCCGCTCCAA
GTACCTCCCGTACCTTAATATTACTTACTTATCATGGTAGCTTGGGCTGGCGTAATAGCGAAGAGGCCCG
CACCGATCGCCCTTCCCAACAGTTGCGCAGCCTGAATGGCGAATGGCAAATTGTAAGCGTTAATATTT
