LOCUS       Exported 5425 bp ds-DNA circular SYN 13-MAY-2021
DEFINITION  Luciferase reporter.
ACCESSION   .
VERSION     .
KEYWORDS    pSGE_768_Nhe2-EcR_dCP
SOURCE      synthetic DNA construct
  ORGANISM  synthetic DNA construct
REFERENCE   1 (bases 1 to 5425)
  AUTHORS   Stampfel G, Kazmar T, Frank O, Wienerroither S, Reiter F, Stark A
  TITLE     Transcriptional regulators form diverse groups with
            context-dependent regulatory functions.
  JOURNAL   Nature. 2015 Nov 9. doi: 10.1038/nature15545.
  PUBMED    26550828
REFERENCE   2 (bases 1 to 5425)
  AUTHORS   .
  TITLE     Direct Submission
  JOURNAL   Exported May 13, 2021 from SnapGene Server 1.1.58
            http://www.snapgene.com
FEATURES             Location/Qualifiers
     source          1..5425
                     /organism="synthetic DNA construct"
                     /mol_type="other DNA"
     polyA_signal    39..160
                     /label=SV40 poly(A) signal
                     /note="SV40 polyadenylation signal"
     primer_bind     complement(50..69)
                     /label=EBV-rev
                     /note="SV40 polyA terminator, reverse primer"
     primer_bind     104..123
                     /label=SV40pA-R
                     /note="SV40 polyA, reverse primer"
     primer_bind     complement(408..425)
                     /label=L4440
                     /note="L4440 vector, forward primer"
     rep_origin      complement(579..1167)
                     /direction=LEFT
                     /label=ori
                     /note="high-copy-number ColE1/pMB1/pBR322/pUC origin of
                     replication"
     primer_bind     complement(659..678)
                     /label=pBR322ori-F
                     /note="pBR322 origin, forward primer"
     CDS             complement(1338..2198)
                     /codon_start=1
                     /gene="bla"
                     /product="beta-lactamase"
                     /label=AmpR
                     /note="confers resistance to ampicillin, carbenicillin, and
                     related antibiotics"
                     /translation="MSIQHFRVALIPFFAAFCLPVFAHPETLVKVKDAEDQLGARVGYI
                     ELDLNSGKILESFRPEERFPMMSTFKVLLCGAVLSRIDAGQEQLGRRIHYSQNDLVEYS
                     PVTEKHLTDGMTVRELCSAAITMSDNTAANLLLTTIGGPKELTAFLHNMGDHVTRLDRW
                     EPELNEAIPNDERDTTMPVAMATTLRKLLTGELLTLASRQQLIDWMEADKVAGPLLRSA
                     LPAGWFIADKSGAGERGSRGIIAALGPDGKPSRIVVIYTTGSQATMDERNRQIAEIGAS
                     LIKHW"
     primer_bind     1961..1980
                     /label=Amp-R
                     /note="Ampicillin resistance gene, reverse primer"
     promoter        complement(2199..2303)
                     /gene="bla"
                     /label=AmpR promoter
     rep_origin      2330..2785
                     /direction=RIGHT
                     /label=f1 ori
                     /note="f1 bacteriophage origin of replication; arrow
                     indicates direction of (+) strand synthesis"
     primer_bind     complement(2417..2436)
                     /label=F1ori-R
                     /note="F1 origin, reverse primer"
     primer_bind     2627..2648
                     /label=F1ori-F
                     /note="F1 origin, forward primer"
     polyA_signal    2916..2964
                     /note="synthetic polyadenylation signal"
     misc_feature    2978..3069
                     /label=pause site
                     /note="RNA polymerase II transcriptional pause signal from
                     the human alpha-2 globin gene"
     primer_bind     3018..3037
                     /label=RVprimer3
                     /note="pGL3 vector, forward primer"
     protein_bind    3083..3107
                     /gene="mutant version of attB"
                     /label=attB1
                     /bound_moiety="BP Clonase(TM)"
                     /note="recombination site for the Gateway(R) BP reaction"
     protein_bind    complement(3550..3574)
                     /gene="mutant version of attB"
                     /label=attB2
                     /bound_moiety="BP Clonase(TM)"
                     /note="recombination site for the Gateway(R) BP reaction"
     regulatory      3765..3774
                     /regulatory_class="other"
                     /note="vertebrate consensus sequence for strong initiation
                     of translation (Kozak, 1987)"
     CDS             3771..5423
                     /codon_start=1
                     /gene="luc+"
                     /product="firefly luciferase"
                     /label=luciferase
                     /note="enhanced luc+ version of the luciferase gene"
                     /translation="MEDAKNIKKGPAPFYPLEDGTAGEQLHKAMKRYALVPGTIAFTDA
                     HIEVDITYAEYFEMSVRLAEAMKRYGLNTNHRIVVCSENSLQFFMPVLGALFIGVAVAP
                     ANDIYNERELLNSMGISQPTVVFVSKKGLQKILNVQKKLPIIQKIIIMDSKTDYQGFQS
                     MYTFVTSHLPPGFNEYDFVPESFDRDKTIALIMNSSGSTGLPKGVALPHRTACVRFSHA
                     RDPIFGNQIIPDTAILSVVPFHHGFGMFTTLGYLICGFRVVLMYRFEEELFLRSLQDYK
                     IQSALLVPTLFSFFAKSTLIDKYDLSNLHEIASGGAPLSKEVGEAVAKRFHLPGIRQGY
                     GLTETTSAILITPEGDDKPGAVGKVVPFFEAKVVDLDTGKTLGVNQRGELCVRGPMIMS
                     GYVNNPEATNALIDKDGWLHSGDIAYWDEDEHFFIVDRLKSLIKYKGYQVAPAELESIL
                     LQHPNIFDAGVAGLPDDDAGELPAAVVVLEHGKTMTEKEIVDYVASQVTTAKKLRGGVV
                     FVDEVPKGLTGKLDARKIREILIKAKKGGKIAV"
     primer_bind     complement(3837..3855)
                     /label=LucNrev
                     /note="Firefly luciferase, reverse primer"
ORIGIN
        1 ctagagtcgg ggcggccggc cgcttcgagc agacatgata agatacattg atgagtttgg
       61 acaaaccaca actagaatgc agtgaaaaaa atgctttatt tgtgaaattt gtgatgctat
      121 tgctttattt gtaaccatta taagctgcaa taaacaagtt aacaacaaca attgcattca
      181 ttttatgttt caggttcagg gggaggtgtg ggaggttttt taaagcaagt aaaacctcta
      241 caaatgtggt aaaatcgata aggatccgtc gaccgatgcc cttgagagcc ttcaacccag
      301 tcagctcctt ccggtgggcg cggggcatga ctatcgtcgc cgcacttatg actgtcttct
      361 ttatcatgca actcgtagga caggtgccgg cagcgctctt ccgcttcctc gctcactgac
      421 tcgctgcgct cggtcgttcg gctgcggcga gcggtatcag ctcactcaaa ggcggtaata
      481 cggttatcca cagaatcagg ggataacgca ggaaagaaca tgtgagcaaa aggccagcaa
      541 aaggccagga accgtaaaaa ggccgcgttg ctggcgtttt tccataggct ccgcccccct
      601 gacgagcatc acaaaaatcg acgctcaagt cagaggtggc gaaacccgac aggactataa
      661 agataccagg cgtttccccc tggaagctcc ctcgtgcgct ctcctgttcc gaccctgccg
      721 cttaccggat acctgtccgc ctttctccct tcgggaagcg tggcgctttc tcatagctca
      781 cgctgtaggt atctcagttc ggtgtaggtc gttcgctcca agctgggctg tgtgcacgaa
      841 ccccccgttc agcccgaccg ctgcgcctta tccggtaact atcgtcttga gtccaacccg
      901 gtaagacacg acttatcgcc actggcagca gccactggta acaggattag cagagcgagg
      961 tatgtaggcg gtgctacaga gttcttgaag tggtggccta actacggcta cactagaaga
     1021 acagtatttg gtatctgcgc tctgctgaag ccagttacct tcggaaaaag agttggtagc
     1081 tcttgatccg gcaaacaaac caccgctggt agcggtggtt tttttgtttg caagcagcag
     1141 attacgcgca gaaaaaaagg atctcaagaa gatcctttga tcttttctac ggggtctgac
     1201 gctcagtgga acgaaaactc acgttaaggg attttggtca tgagattatc aaaaaggatc
     1261 ttcacctaga tccttttaaa ttaaaaatga agttttaaat caatctaaag tatatatgag
     1321 taaacttggt ctgacagtta ccaatgctta atcagtgagg cacctatctc agcgatctgt
     1381 ctatttcgtt catccatagt tgcctgactc cccgtcgtgt agataactac gatacgggag
     1441 ggcttaccat ctggccccag tgctgcaatg ataccgcgag acccacgctc accggctcca
     1501 gatttatcag caataaacca gccagccgga agggccgagc gcagaagtgg tcctgcaact
     1561 ttatccgcct ccatccagtc tattaattgt tgccgggaag ctagagtaag tagttcgcca
     1621 gttaatagtt tgcgcaacgt tgttgccatt gctacaggca tcgtggtgtc acgctcgtcg
     1681 tttggtatgg cttcattcag ctccggttcc caacgatcaa ggcgagttac atgatccccc
     1741 atgttgtgca aaaaagcggt tagctccttc ggtcctccga tcgttgtcag aagtaagttg
     1801 gccgcagtgt tatcactcat ggttatggca gcactgcata attctcttac tgtcatgcca
     1861 tccgtaagat gcttttctgt gactggtgag tactcaacca agtcattctg agaatagtgt
     1921 atgcggcgac cgagttgctc ttgcccggcg tcaatacggg ataataccgc gccacatagc
     1981 agaactttaa aagtgctcat cattggaaaa cgttcttcgg ggcgaaaact ctcaaggatc
     2041 ttaccgctgt tgagatccag ttcgatgtaa cccactcgtg cacccaactg atcttcagca
     2101 tcttttactt tcaccagcgt ttctgggtga gcaaaaacag gaaggcaaaa tgccgcaaaa
     2161 aagggaataa gggcgacacg gaaatgttga atactcatac tcttcctttt tcaatattat
     2221 tgaagcattt atcagggtta ttgtctcatg agcggataca tatttgaatg tatttagaaa
     2281 aataaacaaa taggggttcc gcgcacattt ccccgaaaag tgccacctgn nnnnnnnnnn
     2341 nnnnnnnnnn nnnnnnnnnn nnnnnnnnnn nnnnnnnnnn nnnnnnnnnn nnnnnnnnnn
     2401 nnnnnnnnnn nnnnnnnnnn nnnnnnnnnn nnnnnnnnnn nnnnnnnnnn nnncnnnnnn
     2461 nnnnnnnnnn nnnnnnnnnn nnnnnnnnnn nnnnnnnnnn nnnnnnnnnn nnnnnnnnnn
     2521 nnnnnnnnnn nnnnnnnnnn nnnnnannnn nnnnnnnnnn nnnnnnnnnn nnnnnnnnnn
     2581 nnnnnnnnnn nnnnnccttt gacgttggag tccacgttct ttaatagtgg actcttgttc
     2641 caaactggaa caacactcaa ccctatctcg gtctattctt ttgatttata agggattttg
     2701 ccgatttcgg cctattggtt aaaaaatgag ctgatttaac aaaaatttaa cgcgaatttt
     2761 aacaaaatat taacgcttac aatttgccat tcgccattca ggctgcgcaa ctgttgggaa
     2821 gggcgatcgg tgcgggcctc ttcgctatta cgccagccca agctaccatg ataagtaagt
     2881 aatattaagg tacgggaggt acttggagcg gccgcaataa aatatcttta ttttcattac
     2941 atctgtgtgt tggttttttg tgtgaatcga tagtactaac atacgctctc catcaaaaca
     3001 aaacgaaaca aaacaaacta gcaaaatagg ctgtccccag tgcaagtgca ggtgccagaa
     3061 catttctcta tcgataggta ccacaagttt gtacaaaaaa gcaggcttcg ttttcacgga
     3121 gtactgtcct ccgagtgtca acactctgta atccggagta ctgtcctccg agaaattaaa
     3181 acaccaaatt gaatttgtgg aaggcctagg ccactggtta gaacaattga atatggagac
     3241 ggaaaaatgc atgaggcatc atcctaaatt gactaccaat tttatataat gagatgggcg
     3301 acactcattc cagcagatag cgaataccaa cggatgcaat tgctcaagtc gggacaatta
     3361 ctgaatccga ccggagtact gtcctccgag agagatttat cagcatctcg aaaattacac
     3421 tcgatgtaca caccaattgc tcaattggga gtctttagtc attccgcact cgacagataa
     3481 gctttcgcta ctgctgctaa taaaatttcg ccaataatgc aaatcagatc ttatcgcagg
     3541 ccaactggga cccagctttc ttgtacaaag tggtagatct gcgatcgagc tcgcccgggg
     3601 atcgagcgca gcggtataaa agggcgcggg gtggctgaga gcatcagttg tgaatgaatg
     3661 ttcgagccga gcagacgtgc cgctgccttc gttaatatcc tttgaataag ccaactttga
     3721 atcacaagac gcataccaaa cggcattccg gtactgttgg taaagccacc atggaagacg
     3781 ccaaaaacat aaagaaaggc ccggcgccat tctatccgct ggaagatgga accgctggag
     3841 agcaactgca taaggctatg aagagatacg ccctggttcc tggaacaatt gcttttacag
     3901 atgcacatat cgaggtggac atcacttacg ctgagtactt cgaaatgtcc gttcggttgg
     3961 cagaagctat gaaacgatat gggctgaata caaatcacag aatcgtcgta tgcagtgaaa
     4021 actctcttca attctttatg ccggtgttgg gcgcgttatt tatcggagtt gcagttgcgc
     4081 ccgcgaacga catttataat gaacgtgaat tgctcaacag tatgggcatt tcgcagccta
     4141 ccgtggtgtt cgtttccaaa aaggggttgc aaaaaatttt gaacgtgcaa aaaaagctcc
     4201 caatcatcca aaaaattatt atcatggatt ctaaaacgga ttaccaggga tttcagtcga
     4261 tgtacacgtt cgtcacatct catctacctc ccggttttaa tgaatacgat tttgtgccag
     4321 agtccttcga tagggacaag acaattgcac tgatcatgaa ctcctctgga tctactggtc
     4381 tgcctaaagg tgtcgctctg cctcatagaa ctgcctgcgt gagattctcg catgccagag
     4441 atcctatttt tggcaatcaa atcattccgg atactgcgat tttaagtgtt gttccattcc
     4501 atcacggttt tggaatgttt actacactcg gatatttgat atgtggattt cgagtcgtct
     4561 taatgtatag atttgaagaa gagctgtttc tgaggagcct tcaggattac aagattcaaa
     4621 gtgcgctgct ggtgccaacc ctattctcct tcttcgccaa aagcactctg attgacaaat
     4681 acgatttatc taatttacac gaaattgctt ctggtggcgc tcccctctct aaggaagtcg
     4741 gggaagcggt tgccaagagg ttccatctgc caggtatcag gcaaggatat gggctcactg
     4801 agactacatc agctattctg attacacccg agggggatga taaaccgggc gcggtcggta
     4861 aagttgttcc attttttgaa gcgaaggttg tggatctgga taccgggaaa acgctgggcg
     4921 ttaatcaaag aggcgaactg tgtgtgagag gtcctatgat tatgtccggt tatgtaaaca
     4981 atccggaagc gaccaacgcc ttgattgaca aggatggatg gctacattct ggagacatag
     5041 cttactggga cgaagacgaa cacttcttca tcgttgaccg cctgaagtct ctgattaagt
     5101 acaaaggcta tcaggtggct cccgctgaat tggaatccat cttgctccaa caccccaaca
     5161 tcttcgacgc aggtgtcgca ggtcttcccg acgatgacgc cggtgaactt cccgccgccg
     5221 ttgttgtttt ggagcacgga aagacgatga cggaaaaaga gatcgtggat tacgtcgcca
     5281 gtcaagtaac aaccgcgaaa aagttgcgcg gaggagttgt gtttgtggac gaagtaccga
     5341 aaggtcttac cggaaaactc gacgcaagaa aaatcagaga gatcctcata aaggccaaga
     5401 agggcggaaa gatcgccgtg taatt
//
